Addgene plasmid #108805: pBW2115_pCAG-PV1-PhiC31-N233-L1-GID1-NLS-BGHpA
Purpose: Expresses N-terminus to aa233 of PhiC31 integrase fused to GID1 CID
Depositing lab: Wilson Wong. Depositing organization: Boston University Main Campus. Publication: High-performance chemical- and light-inducible recombinases in mammalian cells and mice. Weinberg BH, Cho JH, Agarwal Y, Pham NTH, Caraballo LD, Walkosz M, Ortega C, Trexler M, Tague N, Law B, Benman WKJ, Letendre J, Beal J, Wong WW. Nat Commun. 2019 Oct 24;10(1):4845. doi: 10.1038/s41467-019-12800-7. PubMed 31649244.
Backbone
  Vector backbone: pCAGGS
  Vector type: Mammalian Expression, Cre/Lox, Synthetic Biology
Growth in bacteria
  Bacterial resistance: Ampicillin, 100 μg/mL
  Growth temperature: 37°C
  Growth strain: NEB Stable
  Copy number: High Copy
Gene/Insert
  Gene/Insert name: PhiC31 integrase fragment N-terminus to aa233
  Species: Synthetic
  Promoter: pCAG
  Tag / fusion protein: GID1,NLS (C terminal on insert)
  Cloning method: Restriction Enzyme; 5′ cloning site MluI (not destroyed); 3′ cloning site BspEI (not destroyed)
Terms and licenses: Academic/Nonprofit Terms; Industry Terms: Not Available to Industry
Depositor comments: Please visit https://www.biorxiv.org/content/10.1101/747121v1 for bioRxiv preprint.
How to cite: pBW2115_pCAG-PV1-PhiC31-N233-L1-GID1-NLS-BGHpA was a gift from Wilson Wong (Addgene plasmid # 108805 ; http://n2t.net/addgene:108805 ; RRID:Addgene_108805)
