[The description below was written by a language model from this plasmid's Addgene catalogue record and pLannotate feature annotations shown in this document.]
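Description:
pBW2115_pCAG-PV1-PhiC31-N233-L1-GID1-NLS-BGHpA is a roughly 7 kb mammalian expression plasmid built on the pCAGGS backbone, encoding one half of a split, chemically inducible PhiC31 integrase. It is propagated in E. coli through a high-copy ColE1/pUC-type origin and selected with ampicillin via the β-lactamase gene. The backbone also carries remnants typical of pCAGGS: lac operator/promoter and lacI fragments, an SV40 origin with an SV40 poly(A) signal, and a residual β-globin fragment and rabbit β-globin poly(A) signal lying downstream of the expression cassette.

Expression is driven by the CAG promoter, annotated here as the CMV immediate-early enhancer, the chicken β-actin promoter and a chimeric β-actin/β-globin intron, which together give strong, broadly active transcription in mammalian cells. The open reading frame encodes the N-terminal portion of PhiC31 integrase up to amino acid 233, joined at its C terminus through a linker (L1 in the name) to GID1 and a nuclear localisation signal, and terminated by the bovine growth hormone poly(A) signal. The automated annotation identifies the GID1 segment as Arabidopsis GID1A, the soluble gibberellin receptor, but does not label the integrase fragment or the NLS; the unannotated region between the intron and GID1 presumably holds the integrase fragment. The record does not explain the "PV1" element in the name.

GID1 serves as a chemically induced dimerisation domain, since it binds DELLA-family proteins in the presence of gibberellin. The construct is therefore presumably meant to be co-expressed with a complementary C-terminal PhiC31 fragment fused to a matching partner domain, which is not specified here, so that adding the inducer reassembles active integrase. This allows drug-controlled site-specific recombination in mammalian synthetic biology applications.
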