Features (pLannotate 1.2.2; 19 found; start..end, strand, type, name):
     46..62      -  protein_bind   lac operator: The lac repressor binds to the lac operator to inhibit transcription in E. coli. This inhibition can be relieved by adding lactose or isopropyl-β-D-thiogalactopyranoside (IPTG). lac repressor encoded by lacI
     70..100     -  promoter       lac promoter: promoter for the E. coli lac operon
    115..136     -  protein_bind   CAP binding site: CAP binding activates transcription in the presence of cAMP. E. coli catabolite activator protein
    149..188     -  CDS            lacI (fragment): lac repressor; lacI; The lac repressor binds to the lac operator to inhibit transcription in E. coli. This inhibition can be relieved by adding lactose or isopropyl-β-D-thiogalactopyranoside (IPTG).
    195..217     +  promoter       SV40 promoter (fragment): SV40 enhancer and early promoter
    221..355     +  rep_origin     SV40 ori: SV40 origin of replication
    375..509     +  polyA_signal   SV40 poly(A) signal: SV40 polyadenylation signal
    511..565     -  CDS            lacI (fragment): lac repressor; lacI; The lac repressor binds to the lac operator to inhibit transcription in E. coli. This inhibition can be relieved by adding lactose or isopropyl-β-D-thiogalactopyranoside (IPTG).
    748..1336    -  rep_origin     ori: high-copy-number ColE1/pMB1/pBR322/pUC origin of replication
   1507..2367    -  CDS            AmpR: β-lactamase; bla; confers resistance to ampicillin, carbenicillin, and related antibiotics
   2368..2472    -  promoter       AmpR promoter: bla
   2503..2882    +  enhancer       CMV enhancer: human cytomegalovirus immediate early enhancer
   2884..3159    +  promoter       chicken β-actin promoter: No description available
   3160..4175    +  intron         chimeric intron: chimera between introns from chicken β-actin and rabbit β-globin
   5051..6085    +  CDS            GID1A: GID1A_ARATH - Also known as CXE10, GID1L1. Experimental evidence at protein level: Swiss-Prot protein existence level 1. Functions as soluble gibberellin (GA) receptor. GA is an essential hormone that regulates growth and development in plants. Binds with high affinity the biologically active gibberellin GA4, but has no affinity for the biologically inactive GAs. In response to GA, interacts with specific DELLA proteins, known as repressors of GA- induced growth, and targets them for degradation via proteasome. Seems to be required for GA signaling that controls root growth, seed germination,
   6116..6340    +  polyA_signal   bGH poly(A) signal: bovine growth hormone polyadenylation signal
   6344..6365    +  promoter       SV40 promoter (fragment): SV40 enhancer and early promoter
   6503..6574    +  CDS            HBB (fragment): HBB_PONPY - Experimental evidence at transcript level: Swiss-Prot protein existence level 2. Involved in oxygen transport from the lung to the various peripheral tissues. From Pongo pygmaeus (Bornean orangutan).
   6645..6700    +  polyA_signal   β-globin poly(A) signal: rabbit β-globin polyadenylation signal (Gil and Proudfoot, 1987)
>Addgene plasmid #108805 | pBW2115_pCAG-PV1-PhiC31-N233-L1-GID1-NLS-BGHpA | depositor full sequence | sequence record 205086 | Full Sequence
CCCAAGCTTGGCGTAATCATGGTCATAGCTGTTTCCTGTGTGAAATTGTTATCCGCTCACAATTCCACAC
AACATACGAGCCGGAAGCATAAAGTGTAAAGCCTGGGGTGCCTAATGAGTGAGCTAACTCACATTAATTG
CGTTGCGCTCACTGCCCGCTTTCCAGTCGGGAAACCTGTCGTGCCAGCGGATCCGCATCTCAATTAGTCA
GCAACCATAGTCCCGCCCCTAACTCCGCCCAGTTCCGCCCATTCTCCGCCCCATGGCTGACTAATTTTTT
TTATTTATGCAGAGGCCGAGGCCGCCTCGGCCTCTGAGCTATTCCAGAAGTAGTGAGGAGGCTTTTTTGG
AGGCCTAGGCTTTTGCAAAAAGCTAACTTGTTTATTGCAGCTTATAATGGTTACAAATAAAGCAATAGCA
TCACAAATTTCACAAATAAAGCATTTTTTTCACTGCATTCTAGTTGTGGTTTGTCCAAACTCATCAATGT
ATCTTATCATGTCTGGATCCGCTGCATTAATGAATCGGCCAACGCGCGGGGAGAGGCGGTTTGCGTATTG
GGCGCTCTTCCGCTTCCTCGCTCACTGACTCGCTGCGCTCGGTCGTTCGGCTGCGGCGAGCGGTATCAGC
TCACTCAAAGGCGGTAATACGGTTATCCACAGAATCAGGGGATAACGCAGGAAAGAACATGTGAGCAAAA
GGCCAGCAAAAGGCCAGGAACCGTAAAAAGGCCGCGTTGCTGGCGTTTTTCCATAGGCTCCGCCCCCCTG
ACGAGCATCACAAAAATCGACGCTCAAGTCAGAGGTGGCGAAACCCGACAGGACTATAAAGATACCAGGC
GTTTCCCCCTGGAAGCTCCCTCGTGCGCTCTCCTGTTCCGACCCTGCCGCTTACCGGATACCTGTCCGCC
TTTCTCCCTTCGGGAAGCGTGGCGCTTTCTCATAGCTCACGCTGTAGGTATCTCAGTTCGGTGTAGGTCG
TTCGCTCCAAGCTGGGCTGTGTGCACGAACCCCCCGTTCAGCCCGACCGCTGCGCCTTATCCGGTAACTA
TCGTCTTGAGTCCAACCCGGTAAGACACGACTTATCGCCACTGGCAGCAGCCACTGGTAACAGGATTAGC
AGAGCGAGGTATGTAGGCGGTGCTACAGAGTTCTTGAAGTGGTGGCCTAACTACGGCTACACTAGAAGAA
CAGTATTTGGTATCTGCGCTCTGCTGAAGCCAGTTACCTTCGGAAAAAGAGTTGGTAGCTCTTGATCCGG
CAAACAAACCACCGCTGGTAGCGGTGGTTTTTTTGTTTGCAAGCAGCAGATTACGCGCAGAAAAAAAGGA
TCTCAAGAAGATCCTTTGATCTTTTCTACGGGGTCTGACGCTCAGTGGAACGAAAACTCACGTTAAGGGA
TTTTGGTCATGAGATTATCAAAAAGGATCTTCACCTAGATCCTTTTAAATTAAAAATGAAGTTTTAAATC
AATCTAAAGTATATATGAGTAAACTTGGTCTGACAGTTACCAATGCTTAATCAGTGAGGCACCTATCTCA
GCGATCTGTCTATTTCGTTCATCCATAGTTGCCTGACTCCCCGTCGTGTAGATAACTACGATACGGGAGG
GCTTACCATCTGGCCCCAGTGCTGCAATGATACCGCGAGACCCACGCTCACCGGCTCCAGATTTATCAGC
AATAAACCAGCCAGCCGGAAGGGCCGAGCGCAGAAGTGGTCCTGCAACTTTATCCGCCTCCATCCAGTCT
ATTAATTGTTGCCGGGAAGCTAGAGTAAGTAGTTCGCCAGTTAATAGTTTGCGCAACGTTGTTGCCATTG
CTACAGGCATCGTGGTGTCACGCTCGTCGTTTGGTATGGCTTCATTCAGCTCCGGTTCCCAACGATCAAG
GCGAGTTACATGATCCCCCATGTTGTGCAAAAAAGCGGTTAGCTCCTTCGGTCCTCCGATCGTTGTCAGA
AGTAAGTTGGCCGCAGTGTTATCACTCATGGTTATGGCAGCACTGCATAATTCTCTTACTGTCATGCCAT
CCGTAAGATGCTTTTCTGTGACTGGTGAGTACTCAACCAAGTCATTCTGAGAATAGTGTATGCGGCGACC
GAGTTGCTCTTGCCCGGCGTCAATACGGGATAATACCGCGCCACATAGCAGAACTTTAAAAGTGCTCATC
ATTGGAAAACGTTCTTCGGGGCGAAAACTCTCAAGGATCTTACCGCTGTTGAGATCCAGTTCGATGTAAC
CCACTCGTGCACCCAACTGATCTTCAGCATCTTTTACTTTCACCAGCGTTTCTGGGTGAGCAAAAACAGG
AAGGCAAAATGCCGCAAAAAAGGGAATAAGGGCGACACGGAAATGTTGAATACTCATACTCTTCCTTTTT
CAATATTATTGAAGCATTTATCAGGGTTATTGTCTCATGAGCGGATACATATTTGAATGTATTTAGAAAA
ATAAACAAATAGGGGTTCCGCGCACATTTCCCCGAAAAGTGCCACCTGGGTCGACATTGATTATTGACTA
GTTATTAATAGTAATCAATTACGGGGTCATTAGTTCATAGCCCATATATGGAGTTCCGCGTTACATAACT
TACGGTAAATGGCCCGCCTGGCTGACCGCCCAACGACCCCCGCCCATTGACGTCAATAATGACGTATGTT
CCCATAGTAACGCCAATAGGGACTTTCCATTGACGTCAATGGGTGGAGTATTTACGGTAAACTGCCCACT
TGGCAGTACATCAAGTGTATCATATGCCAAGTACGCCCCCTATTGACGTCAATGACGGTAAATGGCCCGC
CTGGCATTATGCCCAGTACATGACCTTATGGGACTTTCCTACTTGGCAGTACATCTACGTATTAGTCATC
GCTATTACCATGGTCGAGGTGAGCCCCACGTTCTGCTTCACTCTCCCCATCTCCCCCCCCTCCCCACCCC
CAATTTTGTATTTATTTATTTTTTAATTATTTTGTGCAGCGATGGGGGCGGGGGGGGGGGGGGCGCGCGC
CAGGCGGGGCGGGGCGGGGCGAGGGGCGGGGCGGGGCGAGGCGGAAAGGTGCGGCGGCAGCCAATCAGAG
CGGCGCGCTCCGAAAGTTTCCTTTTATGGCGAGGCGGCGGCGGCGGCGGCCCTATAAAAAGCGAAGCGCG
CGGCGGGCGGGAGTCGCTGCGTTGCCTTCGCCCCGTGCCCCGCTCCGCGCCGCCTCGCGCCGCCCGCCCC
GGCTCTGACTGACCGCGTTACTCCCACAGGTGAGCGGGCGGGACGGCCCTTCTCCTCCGGGCTGTAATTA
GCGCTTGGTTTAATGACGGCTCGTTTCTTTTCTGTGGCTGCGTGAAAGCCTTAAAGGGCTCCGGGAGGGC
CCTTTGTGCGGGGGGGAGCGGCTCGGGGGGTGCGTGCGTGTGTGTGTGCGTGGGGAGCGCCGCGTGCGGC
TCCGCGCTGCCCGGCGGCTGTGAGCGCTGCGGGCGCGGCGCGGGGCTTTGTGCGCTCCGCAGTGTGCGCG
AGGGGAGCGCGGCCGGGGGCGGTGCCCCGCGGTGCGGGGGGGGCTGCGAGGGGAACAAAGGCTGCGTGCG
GGGTGTGTGCGTGGGGGGGTGAGCAGGGGGTGTGGGCGCGGCGGTCGGGCTGTAACCCCCCCCTGCACCC
CCCTCCCCGAGTTGCTGAGCACGGCCCGGCTTCGGGTGCGGGGCTCCGTACGGGGCGTGGCGCGGGGCTC
GCCGTGCCGGGCGGGGGGTGGCGGCAGGTGGGGGTGCCGGGCGGGGCGGGGCCGCCTCGGGCCGGGGAGG
GCTCGGGGGAGGGGCGCGGCGGCCCCCGGAGCGCCGGCGGCTGTCGAGGCGCGGCGAGCCGCAGCCATTG
CCTTTTATGGTAATCGTGCGAGAGGGCGCAGGGACTTCCTTTGTCCCAAATCTGTGCGGAGCCGAAATCT
GGGAGGCGCCGCCGCACCCCCTCTAGCGGGCGCGGGGCGAAGCGGTGCGGCGCCGGCAGGAAGGAAATGG
GCGGGGAGGGCCTTCGTGCGTCGCCGCGCCGCCGTCCCCTTCTCCCTCTCCAGCCTCGGGGCTGTCCGCG
GGGGGACGGCTGCCTTCGGGGGGGACGGGGCAGGGCGGGGTTCGGCTTCTGGCGTGTGACCGGCGGCTCT
AGAGCCTCTGCTAACCATGTTCATGCCTTCTTCTTTTTCCTACAGCTCCTGGGCAACGTGCTGGTTATTG
TGCTGTCTCATCATTTTGGCAAAGAATTGATTAATTCGAGCGAAGGCGCGCCCATTACTCGCATCCATTC
TCAGGCTGTCTCGTCTCGTCTCGCACGCGTGCCGCCACCATGGATACCTACGCCGGAGCCTACGACAGAC
AGAGCCGGGAGAGAGAGAACAGCAGCGCCGCCAGCCCCGCCACCCAGAGAAGCGCCAACGAGGATAAGGC
CGCCGATCTGCAGAGAGAGGTGGAGAGGGACGGCGGCAGATTCAGATTTGTGGGCCACTTCAGCGAGGCC
CCTGGCACCAGCGCCTTCGGCACCGCCGAGAGACCCGAGTTCGAGAGAATCCTGAACGAGTGTAGGGCCG
GCAGGCTGAACATGATCATCGTGTACGACGTGTCCCGGTTCAGCAGGCTGAAGGTGATGGACGCCATCCC
TATCGTGTCCGAGCTGCTGGCCCTGGGCGTGACCATCGTGTCCACCCAGGAAGGCGTCTTTAGACAGGGC
AACGTGATGGACCTGATCCACCTGATCATGAGGCTGGACGCCAGCCACAAGGAGAGCAGCCTGAAGAGCG
CCAAGATCCTGGACACCAAGAACCTGCAGAGGGAGCTGGGCGGCTATGTGGGCGGCAAGGCCCCCTACGG
CTTCGAGCTGGTGTCCGAGACCAAGGAGATCACCCGGAACGGCAGGATGGTGAACGTGGTGATCAACAAG
CTGGCCCACAGCACCACCCCCCTGACCGGCCCCTTCGAGTTTGAGCCCGACGTGATCAGGTGGTGGTGGC
GGGAGATCAAGACCCACAAGCACCTGCCTTTCAAGCCCTCCGGAGGGTCTGGCTCCGGATCAAGTGGTGG
CAGCGGTACCATGGCCGCCAGCGACGAAGTGAACCTGATCGAGAGCAGAACCGTGGTGCCCCTGAACACC
TGGGTGCTGATCTCCAACTTCAAGGTGGCCTACAACATCCTGCGGAGGCCCGACGGCACCTTCAACAGAC
ACCTGGCCGAGTACCTGGACCGGAAAGTGACCGCCAACGCCAACCCTGTGGACGGCGTGTTCAGCTTCGA
CGTGCTGATCGACCGGCGGATCAACCTGCTGAGCCGGGTGTACAGACCCGCCTACGCCGATCAGGAACAG
CCCCCCTCTATCCTGGATCTGGAAAAGCCCGTGGATGGCGACATCGTGCCCGTGATCCTGTTCTTCCACG
GCGGCAGCTTTGCCCACAGCAGCGCCAATAGCGCCATCTACGACACCCTGTGCAGACGGCTCGTGGGCCT
GTGCAAATGCGTGGTGGTGTCCGTGAACTACCGCAGAGCCCCCGAGAACCCTTACCCCTGCGCCTACGAT
GATGGCTGGATCGCCCTGAACTGGGTCAACAGCAGAAGCTGGCTGAAGTCCAAGAAAGACAGCAAGGTGC
ACATCTTTCTGGCCGGCGATAGCAGCGGCGGCAATATCGCCCATAACGTGGCCCTGAGAGCCGGCGAGTC
TGGCATCGATGTGCTGGGCAATATCCTGCTGAACCCCATGTTCGGCGGCAACGAGCGGACCGAGAGCGAG
AAGTCTCTGGACGGCAAGTACTTCGTGACCGTGCGGGACCGGGACTGGTACTGGAAGGCCTTTCTGCCCG
AGGGCGAGGACAGAGAGCACCCCGCCTGCAATCCCTTCAGCCCCAGAGGCAAAAGCCTGGAAGGCGTGTC
CTTCCCAAAGTCCCTGGTGGTGGTGGCCGGCCTGGACCTGATCAGAGATTGGCAGCTGGCCTATGCCGAG
GGCCTGAAGAAAGCCGGCCAGGAAGTGAAGCTGATGCACCTGGAAAAGGCCACCGTGGGCTTCTACCTGC
TGCCCAACAACAACCACTTCCACAACGTGATGGACGAGATCAGCGCCTTCGTGAACGCCGAGTGCCCCAA
GAAAAAGCGGAAGGTGTGAGAATTCCTGTGCCTTCTAGTTGCCAGCCATCTGTTGTTTGCCCCTCCCCCG
TGCCTTCCTTGACCCTGGAAGGTGCCACTCCCACTGTCCTTTCCTAATAAAATGAGGAAATTGCATCGCA
TTGTCTGAGTAGGTGTCATTCTATTCTGGGGGGTGGGGTGGGGCAGGACAGCAAGGGGGAGGATTGGGAA
GACAATAGCAGGCATGCTGGGGATGCGGTGGGCTCTATGGCTTCTGAGGCGGAAAGAACCAGCTGGGGCT
CTAGGGGGTATCCCCACGCGCCCTGTAGCGTGTACCGCTGGGAGTTCGTAGACGGAAACAAACGCAGAAT
CCAAGCGCGGCCGCCCAGGATACATAGATTACCACAACTCCGAGCCCTTCCACCGCTAGCGCACTCCTCA
GGTGCAGGCTGCCTATCAGAAGGTGGTGGCTGGTGTGGCCAATGCCCTGGCTCACAAATACCACTGAGAT
CTTTTTCCCTCTGCCAAAAATTATGGGGACATCATGAAGCCCCTTGAGCATCTGACTTCTGGCTAATAAA
GGAAATTTATTTTCATTGCAATAGTGTGTTGGAATTTTTTGTGTCTCTCACTCGGAAGGACATATGGGAG
GGCAAATCATTTAAAACATCAGAATGAGTATTTGGTTTAGAGTTTGGCAACATATGCCCATATGCTGGCT
GCCATGAACAAAGGTTGGCTATAAAGAGGTCATCAGTATATGAAACAGCCCCCTGCTGTCCATTCCTTAT
TCCATAGAAAAGCCTTGACTTGAGGTTAGATTTTTTTTATATTTTGTTTTGTGTTATTTTTTTCTTTAAC
ATCCCTAAAATTTTCCTTACATGTTTTACTAGCCAGATTTTTCCTCCTCTCCTGACTACTCCCAGTCATA
GCTGTCCCTCTTCTCTTATGGAGATCCCTCGACCTGCAG
