>Addgene plasmid #108805 | pBW2115_pCAG-PV1-PhiC31-N233-L1-GID1-NLS-BGHpA | addgene partial sequence | sequence record 226819 | Addgene Partial NGS Result
TGCACCCCCCTCCCCGAGTTGCTGAGCACGGCCCGGCTTCGGGTGCGGGGCTCCGTACGGGGCGTGGCGC
GGGGCTCGCCGTGCCGGGCGGGGGGTGGCGGCAGGTGGGGGTGCCGGGCGGGGCGGGGCCGCCTCGGGCC
GGGGAGGGCTCGGGGGAGGGGCGCGGCGGCCCCCGGAGCGCCGGCGGCTGTCGAGGCGCGGCGAGCCGCA
GCCATTGCCTTTTATGGTAATCGTGCGAGAGGGCGCAGGGACTTCCTTTGTCCCAAATCTGTGCGGAGCC
GAAATCTGGGAGGCGCCGCCGCACCCCCTCTAGCGGGCGCGGGGCGAAGCGGTGCGGCGCCGGCAGGAAG
GAAATGGGCGGGGAGGGCCTTCGTGCGTCGCCGCGCCGCCGTCCCCTTCTCCCTCTCCAGCCTCGGGGCT
GTCCGCGGGGGGACGGCTGCCTTCGGGGGGGACGGGGCAGGGCGGGGTTCGGCTTCTGGCGTGTGACCGG
CGGCTCTAGAGCCTCTGCTAACCATGTTCATGCCTTCTTCTTTTTCCTACAGCTCCTGGGCAACGTGCTG
GTTATTGTGCTGTCTCATCATTTTGGCAAAGAATTGATTAATTCGAGCGAAGGCGCGCCCATTACTCGCA
TCCATTCTCAGGCTGTCTCGTCTCGTCTCGCACGCGTGCCGCCACCATGGATACCTACGCCGGAGCCTAC
GACAGACAGAGCCGGGAGAGAGAGAACAGCAGCGCCGCCAGCCCCGCCACCCAGAGAAGCGCCAACGAGG
ATAAGGCCGCCGATCTGCAGAGAGAGGTGGAGAGGGACGGCGGCAGATTCAGATTTGTGGGCCACTTCAG
CGAGGCCCCTGGCACCAGCGCCTTCGGCACCGCCGAGAGACCCGAGTTCGAGAGAATCCTGAACGAGTGT
AGGGCCGGCAGGCTGAACATGATCATCGTGTACGACGTGTCCCGGTTCAGCAGGCTGAAGGTGATGGACG
CCATCCCTATCGTGTCCGAGCTGCTGGCCCTGGGCGTGACCATCGTGTCCACCCAGGAAGGCGTCTTTAG
ACAGGGCAACGTGATGGACCTGATCCACCTGATCATGAGGCTGGACGCCAGCCACAAGGAGAGCAGCCTG
AAGAGCGCCAAGATCCTGGACACCAAGAACCTGCAGAGGGAGCTGGGCGGCTATGTGGGCGGCAAGGCCC
CCTACGGCTTCGAGCTGGTGTCCGAGACCAAGGAGATCACCCGGAACGGCAGGATGGTGAACGTGGTGAT
CAACAAGCTGGCCCACAGCACCACCCCCCTGACCGGCCCCTTCGAGTTTGAGCCCGACGTGATCAGGTGG
TGGTGGCGGGAGATCAAGACCCACAAGCACCTGCCTTTCAAGCCCTCCGGAGGGTCTGGCTCCGGATCAA
GTGGTGGCAGCGGTACCATGGCCGCCAGCGACGAAGTGAACCTGATCGAGAGCAGAACCGTGGTGCCCCT
GAACACCTGGGTGCTGATCTCCAACTTCAAGGTGGCCTACAACATCCTGCGGAGGCCCGACGGCACCTTC
AACAGACACCTGGCCGAGTACCTGGACCGGAAAGTGACCGCCAACGCCAACCCTGTGGACGGCGTGTTCA
GCTTCGACGTGCTGATCGACCGGCGGATCAACCTGCTGAGCCGGGTGTACAGACCCGCCTACGCCGATCA
GGAACAGCCCCCCTCTATCCTGGATCTGGAAAAGCCCGTGGATGGCGACATCGTGCCCGTGATCCTGTTC
TTCCACGGCGGCAGCTTTGCCCACAGCAGCGCCAATAGCGCCATCTACGACACCCTGTGCAGACGGCTCG
TGGGCCTGTGCAAATGCGTGGTGGTGTCCGTGAACTACCGCAGAGCCCCCGAGAACCCTTACCCCTGCGC
CTACGATGATGGCTGGATCGCCCTGAACTGGGTCAACAGCAGAAGCTGGCTGAAGTCCAAGAAAGACAGC
AAGGTGCACATCTTTCTGGCCGGCGATAGCAGCGGCGGCAATATCGCCCATAACGTGGCCCTGAGAGCCG
GCGAGTCTGGCATCGATGTGCTGGGCAATATCCTGCTGAACCCCATGTTCGGCGGCAACGAGCGGACCGA
GAGCGAGAAGTCTCTGGACGGCAAGTACTTCGTGACCGTGCGGGACCGGGACTGGTACTGGAAGGCCTTT
CTGCCCGAGGGCGAGGACAGAGAGCACCCCGCCTGCAATCCCTTCAGCCCCAGAGGCAAAAGCCTGGAAG
GCGTGTCCTTCCCAAAGTCCCTGGTGGTGGTGGCCGGCCTGGACCTGATCAGAGATTGGCAGCTGGCCTA
TGCCGAGGGCCTGAAGAAAGCCGGCCAGGAAGTGAAGCTGATGCACCTGGAAAAGGCCACCGTGGGCTTC
TACCTGCTGCCCAACAACAACCACTTCCACAACGTGATGGACGAGATCAGCGCCTTCGTGAACGCCGAGT
GCCCCAAGAAAAAGCGGAAGGTGTGAGAATTCCTGTGCCTTCTAGTTGCCAGCCATCTGTTGTTTGCCCC
TCCCCCGTGCCTTCCTTGACCCTGGAAGGTGCCACTCCCACTGTCCTTTCCTAATAAAATGAGGAAATTG
CATCGCATTGTCTGAGTAGGTGTCATTCTATTCTGGGGGGTGGGGTGGGGCAGGACAGCAAGGGGGAGGA
TTGGGAAGACAATAGCAGGCATGCTGGGGATGCGGTGGGCTCTATGGCTTCTGAGGCGGAAAGAACCAGC
TGGGGCTCTAGGGGGTATCCCCACGCGCCCTGTAGCGTGTACCGCTGGGAGTTCGTAGACGGAAACAAAC
GCAGAATCCAAGCGCGGCCGCCCAGGATACATAGATTACCACAACTCCGAGCCCTTCCACCGCTAGCGCA
CTCCTCAGGTGCAGGCTGCCTATCAGAAGGTGGTGGCTGGTGTGGCCAATGCCCTGGCTCACAAATACCA
CTGAGATCTTTTTCCCTCTGCCAAAAATTATGGGGACATCATGAAGCCCCTTGAGCATCTGACTTCTGGC
TAATAAAGGAAATTTATTTTCATTGCAATAGTGTGTTGGAATTTTTTGTGTCTCTCACTCGGAAGGACAT
ATGGGAGGGCAAATCATTTAAAACATCAGAATGAGTATTTGGTTTAGAGTTTGGCAACATATGCCCATAT
GCTGGCTGCCATGAACAAAGGTTGGCTATAAAGAGGTCATCAGTATATGAAACAGCCCCCTGCTGTCCAT
TCCTTATTCCATAGAAAAGCCTTGACTTGAGGTTAGATTTTTTTTATATTTTGTTTTGTGTTATTTTTTT
CTTTAACATCCCTAAAATTTTCCTTACATGTTTTACTAGCCAGATTTTTCCTCCTCTCCTGACTACTCCC
AGTCATAGCTGTCCCTCTTCTCTTATGGAGATCCCTCGACCTGCAGCCCAAGCTTGGCGTAATCATGGTC
ATAGCTGTTTCCTGTGTGAAATTGTTATCCGCTCACAATTCCACACAACATACGAGCCGGAAGCATAAAG
TGTAAAGCCTGGGGTGCCTAATGAGTGAGCTAACTCACATTAATTGCGTTGCGCTCACTGCCCGCTTTCC
AGTCGGGAAACCTGTCGTGCCAGCGGATCCGCATCTCAATTAGTCAGCAACCATAGTCCCGCCCCTAACT
CCGCCCAGTTCCGCCCATTCTCCGCCCCATGGCTGACTAATTTTTTTTATTTATGCAGAGGCCGAGGCCG
CCTCGGCCTCTGAGCTATTCCAGAAGTAGTGAGGAGGCTTTTTTGGAGGCCTAGGCTTTTGCAAAAAGCT
AACTTGTTTATTGCAGCTTATAATGGTTACAAATAAAGCAATAGCATCACAAATTTCACAAATAAAGCAT
TTTTTTCACTGCATTCTAGTTGTGGTTTGTCCAAACTCATCAATGTATCTTATCATGTCTGGATCCGCTG
CATTAATGAATCGGCCAACGCGCGGGGAGAGGCGGTTTGCGTATTGGGCGCTCTTCCGCTTCCTCGCTCA
CTGACTCGCTGCGCTCGGTCGTTCGGCTGCGGCGAGCGGTATCAGCTCACTCAAAGGCGGTAATACGGTT
ATCCACAGAATCAGGGGATAACGCAGGAAAGAACATGTGAGCAAAAGGCCAGCAAAAGGCCAGGAACCGT
AAAAAGGCCGCGTTGCTGGCGTTTTTCCATAGGCTCCGCCCCCCTGACGAGCATCACAAAAATCGACGCT
CAAGTCAGAGGTGGCGAAACCCGACAGGACTATAAAGATACCAGGCGTTTCCCCCTGGAAGCTCCCTCGT
GCGCTCTCCTGTTCCGACCCTGCCGCTTACCGGATACCTGTCCGCCTTTCTCCCTTCGGGAAGCGTGGCG
CTTTCTCATAGCTCACGCTGTAGGTATCTCAGTTCGGTGTAGGTCGTTCGCTCCAAGCTGGGCTGTGTGC
ACGAACCCCCCGTTCAGCCCGACCGCTGCGCCTTATCCGGTAACTATCGTCTTGAGTCCAACCCGGTAAG
ACACGACTTATCGCCACTGGCAGCAGCCACTGGTAACAGGATTAGCAGAGCGAGGTATGTAGGCGGTGCT
ACAGAGTTCTTGAAGTGGTGGCCTAACTACGGCTACACTAGAAGAACAGTATTTGGTATCTGCGCTCTGC
TGAAGCCAGTTACCTTCGGAAAAAGAGTTGGTAGCTCTTGATCCGGCAAACAAACCACCGCTGGTAGCGG
TGGTTTTTTTGTTTGCAAGCAGCAGATTACGCGCAGAAAAAAAGGATCTCAAGAAGATCCTTTGATCTTT
TCTACGGGGTCTGACGCTCAGTGGAACGAAAACTCACGTTAAGGGATTTTGGTCATGAGATTATCAAAAA
GGATCTTCACCTAGATCCTTTTAAATTAAAAATGAAGTTTTAAATCAATCTAAAGTATATATGAGTAAAC
TTGGTCTGACAGTTACCAATGCTTAATCAGTGAGGCACCTATCTCAGCGATCTGTCTATTTCGTTCATCC
ATAGTTGCCTGACTCCCCGTCGTGTAGATAACTACGATACGGGAGGGCTTACCATCTGGCCCCAGTGCTG
CAATGATACCGCGAGACCCACGCTCACCGGCTCCAGATTTATCAGCAATAAACCAGCCAGCCGGAAGGGC
CGAGCGCAGAAGTGGTCCTGCAACTTTATCCGCCTCCATCCAGTCTATTAATTGTTGCCGGGAAGCTAGA
GTAAGTAGTTCGCCAGTTAATAGTTTGCGCAACGTTGTTGCCATTGCTACAGGCATCGTGGTGTCACGCT
CGTCGTTTGGTATGGCTTCATTCAGCTCCGGTTCCCAACGATCAAGGCGAGTTACATGATCCCCCATGTT
GTGCAAAAAAGCGGTTAGCTCCTTCGGTCCTCCGATCGTTGTCAGAAGTAAGTTGGCCGCAGTGTTATCA
CTCATGGTTATGGCAGCACTGCATAATTCTCTTACTGTCATGCCATCCGTAAGATGCTTTTCTGTGACTG
GTGAGTACTCAACCAAGTCATTCTGAGAATAGTGTATGCGGCGACCGAGTTGCTCTTGCCCGGCGTCAAT
ACGGGATAATACCGCGCCACATAGCAGAACTTTAAAAGTGCTCATCATTGGAAAACGTTCTTCGGGGCGA
AAACTCTCAAGGATCTTACCGCTGTTGAGATCCAGTTCGATGTAACCCACTCGTGCACCCAACTGATCTT
CAGCATCTTTTACTTTCACCAGCGTTTCTGGGTGAGCAAAAACAGGAAGGCAAAATGCCGCAAAAAAGGG
AATAAGGGCGACACGGAAATGTTGAATACTCATACTCTTCCTTTTTCAATATTATTGAAGCATTTATCAG
GGTTATTGTCTCATGAGCGGATACATATTTGAATGTATTTAGAAAAATAAACAAATAGGGGTTCCGCGCA
CATTTCCCCGAAAAGTGCCACCTGGGTCGACATTGATTATTGACTAGTTATTAATAGTAATCAATTACGG
GGTCATTAGTTCATAGCCCATATATGGAGTTCCGCGTTACATAACTTACGGTAAATGGCCCGCCTGGCTG
ACCGCCCAACGACCCCCGCCCATTGACGTCAATAATGACGTATGTTCCCATAGTAACGCCAATAGGGACT
TTCCATTGACGTCAATGGGTGGAGTATTTACGGTAAACTGCCCACTTGGCAGTACATCAAGTGTATCATA
TGCCAAGTACGCCCCCTATTGACGTCAATGACGGTAAATGGCCCGCCTGGCATTATGCCCAGTACATGAC
CTTATGGGACTTTCCTACTTGGCAGTACATCTACGTATTAGTCATCGCTATTACCATGGTCGAGGTGAGC
CCCACGTTCTGCTTCACTCTCCCCATCTCCCCCCCCTCCCCACCCCCAATTTTGTATTTATTTATTTTTT
AATTATTTTGTGCAGCGATGGGGGCG
